Addgene plasmid #146756: pGEX-6P-1-HsSmg6_1-207-EBM1-2mut_K
Purpose: Bacterial Expression of HsSmg6_1-207-EBM1-2mut
Depositing lab: Elisa Izaurralde. Depositing organization: Max Planck Institute for Developmental Biology. Publication: SMG6 interacts with the exon junction complex via two conserved EJC-binding motifs (EBMs) required for nonsense-mediated mRNA decay. Kashima I, Jonas S, Jayachandran U, Buchwald G, Conti E, Lupas AN, Izaurralde E. Genes Dev. 2010 Nov 1. 24(21):2440-50. 10.1101/gad.604610 PubMed 20930030.
Backbone
  Vector backbone: pGEX-6P-1
  Vector type: Bacterial Expression
Growth in bacteria
  Bacterial resistance: Ampicillin, 100 μg/mL
  Growth temperature: 37°C
  Growth strain: DH5alpha
  Copy number: Low Copy
Gene/Insert
  Gene/Insert name: HsSmg6_1-207-EBM1-2mut
  Species: H. sapiens (human)
  Mutation: one silent mutation compared to the sequence given by NCBI: NM_017575.
  Entrez Gene: SMG6 (a.k.a. C17orf31, EST1A, SMG-6, hSMG5/7a)
  Cloning method: Unknown
Terms and licenses: Academic/Nonprofit Terms; Industry Terms: Not Available to Industry
Depositor comments: Plasmids from this collection were made available to the research community and donated after the lab closed. Please note that the sequence provided by the depositing laboratory may be theoretical/predicted or based on Sanger sequencing results. There may be discrepancies between sequencing results obtained by Addgene and the depositor sequence. If an Addgene verified sequence is not available, please contact before placing your order to request that our lab fully sequence the plasmid.
How to cite: pGEX-6P-1-HsSmg6_1-207-EBM1-2mut_K was a gift from Elisa Izaurralde (Addgene plasmid # 146756 ; http://n2t.net/addgene:146756 ; RRID:Addgene_146756)
