[The description below was written by a language model from this plasmid's Addgene catalogue record and pLannotate feature annotations shown in this document.]
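Description:
pGEX-6P-1-HsSmg6_1-207-EBM1-2mut_K is a bacterial expression plasmid of about 5.6 kb, built on the pGEX-6P-1 backbone, for producing an N-terminal fragment of human SMG6 as a glutathione S-transferase fusion in E. coli. It replicates from a ColE1/pMB1-type origin. The annotation software gives this origin a generic high-copy label, whereas the catalogue entry lists the plasmid as low copy. Selection is with ampicillin through the β-lactamase gene and its native promoter. Short remnants of rop, bom, yciV and a lac promoter/lacZα segment are also annotated; these are backbone carry-over and play no part in expression of the fusion.

Expression is driven by the tac promoter, a strong trp/lac hybrid, followed by a lac operator. The plasmid also carries lacI under the lacIq promoter, so transcription stays repressed until it is induced with IPTG. Downstream lies the Schistosoma japonicum GST coding sequence, then a short linker region, and then a 621 nt SMG6 fragment corresponding to residues 1–207. In the pGEX-6P series this linker normally encodes a PreScission protease cleavage site for tag removal, although that site is not annotated in the feature table.

SMG6 is an endonuclease involved in nonsense-mediated mRNA decay. The construct name, together with the associated study, indicates that both EJC-binding motifs (EBM1 and EBM2) in this fragment are mutated, but the record does not specify the exact substitutions. It notes only one silent change relative to the NCBI reference. The fusion protein is suited to glutathione-affinity purification and pull-down assays, most plausibly as a binding-deficient control for the interaction between SMG6 and the exon junction complex.
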