Features (pLannotate 1.2.2; 17 found; start..end, strand, type, name):
      6..107     -  CDS            yciV (fragment): RNAAM_ECOLI - Also known as trpH From Escherichia coli (strain K12).
    183..211     +  promoter       tac promoter: strong E. coli promoter; hybrid between the trp and lac UV5 promoters
    219..235     +  protein_bind   lac operator: The lac repressor binds to the lac operator to inhibit transcription in E. coli. This inhibition can be relieved by adding lactose or isopropyl-β-D-thiogalactopyranoside (IPTG). lac repressor encoded by lacI
    258..911     +  CDS            GST26_SCHJA: Experimental evidence at protein level: Swiss-Prot protein existence level 1. GST isoenzymes appear to play a central role in the parasite detoxification system. Other functions are also suspected including a role in increasing the solubility of haematin in the parasite gut. From Schistosoma japonicum (Blood fluke).
    960..1580    +  CDS            SMG6 (fragment): EST1A_HUMAN - Also known as C17orf31, EST1A, KIAA0732. Experimental evidence at protein level: Swiss-Prot protein existence level 1. Plays a role in nonsense-mediated mRNA decay (PubMed:18974281, PubMed:19060897, PubMed:20930030, PubMed:17053788). Is thought to provide a link to the mRNA degradation machinery as it has endonuclease activity required to initiate NMD, and to serve as an adapter for UPF1 to protein phosphatase 2A (PP2A), thereby triggering UPF1 dephosphorylation (PubMed:18974281, PubMed:19060897, PubMed:20930030, PubMed:17053788). Degrades single-stranded RNA (ssRNA), but not ssD
   1616..1655    +  CDS            rop (fragment): Rop protein, which maintains plasmids at low copy number; rop
   1757..1797    +  misc_feature   bom (fragment): basis of mobility region from pBR322
   1902..2006    +  promoter       AmpR promoter: bla
   2007..2867    +  CDS            AmpR: β-lactamase; bla; confers resistance to ampicillin, carbenicillin, and related antibiotics
   3038..3626    +  rep_origin     ori: high-copy-number ColE1/pMB1/pBR322/pUC origin of replication
   3812..3863    -  misc_feature   bom (fragment): basis of mobility region from pBR322
   3870..3947    +  promoter       lacIq promoter: lacI (mutant); In the lacIq allele, a single base change in the promoter boosts expression of the lacI gene about 10-fold.
   3948..5030    +  CDS            lacI: lac repressor; lacI; The lac repressor binds to the lac operator to inhibit transcription in E. coli. This inhibition can be relieved by adding lactose or isopropyl-β-D-thiogalactopyranoside (IPTG).
   5043..5064    +  protein_bind   CAP binding site: CAP binding activates transcription in the presence of cAMP. E. coli catabolite activator protein
   5079..5109    +  promoter       lac promoter: promoter for the E. coli lac operon
   5117..5133    +  protein_bind   lac operator: The lac repressor binds to the lac operator to inhibit transcription in E. coli. This inhibition can be relieved by adding lactose or isopropyl-β-D-thiogalactopyranoside (IPTG). lac repressor encoded by lacI
   5153..5326    +  CDS            lacZα: LacZα fragment of β-galactosidase; lacZ fragment
>Addgene plasmid #146756 | pGEX-6P-1-HsSmg6_1-207-EBM1-2mut_K | depositor full sequence | sequence record 289202 | Full Sequence
ACGTTATCGACTGCACGGTGCACCAATGCTTCTGGCGTCAGGCAGCCATCGGAAGCTGTGGTATGGCTGT
GCAGGTCGTAAATCACTGCATAATTCGTGTCGCTCAAGGCGCACTCCCGTTCTGGATAATGTTTTTTGCG
CCGACATCATAACGGTTCTGGCAAATATTCTGAAATGAGCTGTTGACAATTAATCATCGGCTCGTATAAT
GTGTGGAATTGTGAGCGGATAACAATTTCACACAGGAAACAGTATTCATGTCCCCTATACTAGGTTATTG
GAAAATTAAGGGCCTTGTGCAACCCACTCGACTTCTTTTGGAATATCTTGAAGAAAAATATGAAGAGCAT
TTGTATGAGCGCGATGAAGGTGATAAATGGCGAAACAAAAAGTTTGAATTGGGTTTGGAGTTTCCCAATC
TTCCTTATTATATTGATGGTGATGTTAAATTAACACAGTCTATGGCCATCATACGTTATATAGCTGACAA
GCACAACATGTTGGGTGGTTGTCCAAAAGAGCGTGCAGAGATTTCAATGCTTGAAGGAGCGGTTTTGGAT
ATTAGATACGGTGTTTCGAGAATTGCATATAGTAAAGACTTTGAAACTCTCAAAGTTGATTTTCTTAGCA
AGCTACCTGAAATGCTGAAAATGTTCGAAGATCGTTTATGTCATAAAACATATTTAAATGGTGATCATGT
AACCCATCCTGACTTCATGTTGTATGACGCTCTTGATGTTGTTTTATACATGGACCCAATGTGCCTGGAT
GCGTTCCCAAAATTAGTTTGTTTTAAAAAACGTATTGAAGCTATCCCACAAATTGATAAGTACTTGAAAT
CCAGCAAGTATATAGCATGGCCTTTGCAGGGCTGGCAAGCCACGTTTGGTGGTGGCGACCATCCTCCAAA
ATCGGATCTGGAAGTTCTGTTCCAGGGGCCCCTGGGATCCCCGGAATTGATGGCGGAAGGGCTGGAGCGT
GTGCGGATCTCCGCGTCGGAGCTGCGCGGGATCCTGGCTACTCTGGCCCCGCAGGCCGGGAGCAGAGAAA
ACATGAAGGAATTAAAGGAGGCCAGGCCGCGCAAAGATAACAGGGAACCAGATCTGGAAATCGAAAAGCC
TGGCCTTTCTCGGCTAAGGAACAAGCCCAAAATCAAGGAACCCCCTGGGAGTGAGGAATTCAAAGATGAA
ATTGTTAATGACCGAGATTGCTCTGCTGTTGAAAATGGTACACAGCCCGTTAAAGATGTCTGCAAGGAAC
TGAACAACCAAGAGCAGAATGGTCCTATAGACCCAGAAAATAATCGGGGACAAGAATCCTTTCCTAGGAC
TGCTGGACAAGAGGATCGTAGTCTAAAAATTATCAAAAGAACAAAGGAACCCGACCTGCAGATCGAACAG
CCTGGACGACGTTTGCAGACTGTTAGCAAAGAATCCGCCAGTCGGGTGGAGGAGGAAGAAGTCCTCAACC
AGGTAGAACAACTGAGAGTAGAGGAAGATGAGTGTAGGGGAAATGTTGCGAAGGAGGAAGTTGCGAATAA
ACCAGACAGGGCCGAGATAGAAAAGAGCCCAGGTGGTGGGTAGCTCGAGCGGCCGCATCGTGACTGACTG
ACGATCTGCCTCGCGCGTTTCGGTGATGACGGTGAAAACCTCTGACACATGCAGCTCCCGGAGACGGTCA
CAGCTTGTCTGTAAGCGGATGCCGGGAGCAGACAAGCCCGTCAGGGCGCGTCAGCGGGTGTTGGCGGGTG
TCGGGGCGCAGCCATGACCCAGTCACGTAGCGATAGCGGAGTGTATAATTCTTGAAGACGAAAGGGCCTC
GTGATACGCCTATTTTTATAGGTTAATGTCATGATAATAATGGTTTCTTAGACGTCAGGTGGCACTTTTC
GGGGAAATGTGCGCGGAACCCCTATTTGTTTATTTTTCTAAATACATTCAAATATGTATCCGCTCATGAG
ACAATAACCCTGATAAATGCTTCAATAATATTGAAAAAGGAAGAGTATGAGTATTCAACATTTCCGTGTC
GCCCTTATTCCCTTTTTTGCGGCATTTTGCCTTCCTGTTTTTGCTCACCCAGAAACGCTGGTGAAAGTAA
AAGATGCTGAAGATCAGTTGGGTGCACGAGTGGGTTACATCGAACTGGATCTCAACAGCGGTAAGATCCT
TGAGAGTTTTCGCCCCGAAGAACGTTTTCCAATGATGAGCACTTTTAAAGTTCTGCTATGTGGCGCGGTA
TTATCCCGTGTTGACGCCGGGCAAGAGCAACTCGGTCGCCGCATACACTATTCTCAGAATGACTTGGTTG
AGTACTCACCAGTCACAGAAAAGCATCTTACGGATGGCATGACAGTAAGAGAATTATGCAGTGCTGCCAT
AACCATGAGTGATAACACTGCGGCCAACTTACTTCTGACAACGATCGGAGGACCGAAGGAGCTAACCGCT
TTTTTGCACAACATGGGGGATCATGTAACTCGCCTTGATCGTTGGGAACCGGAGCTGAATGAAGCCATAC
CAAACGACGAGCGTGACACCACGATGCCTGCAGCAATGGCAACAACGTTGCGCAAACTATTAACTGGCGA
ACTACTTACTCTAGCTTCCCGGCAACAATTAATAGACTGGATGGAGGCGGATAAAGTTGCAGGACCACTT
CTGCGCTCGGCCCTTCCGGCTGGCTGGTTTATTGCTGATAAATCTGGAGCCGGTGAGCGTGGGTCTCGCG
GTATCATTGCAGCACTGGGGCCAGATGGTAAGCCCTCCCGTATCGTAGTTATCTACACGACGGGGAGTCA
GGCAACTATGGATGAACGAAATAGACAGATCGCTGAGATAGGTGCCTCACTGATTAAGCATTGGTAACTG
TCAGACCAAGTTTACTCATATATACTTTAGATTGATTTAAAACTTCATTTTTAATTTAAAAGGATCTAGG
TGAAGATCCTTTTTGATAATCTCATGACCAAAATCCCTTAACGTGAGTTTTCGTTCCACTGAGCGTCAGA
CCCCGTAGAAAAGATCAAAGGATCTTCTTGAGATCCTTTTTTTCTGCGCGTAATCTGCTGCTTGCAAACA
AAAAAACCACCGCTACCAGCGGTGGTTTGTTTGCCGGATCAAGAGCTACCAACTCTTTTTCCGAAGGTAA
CTGGCTTCAGCAGAGCGCAGATACCAAATACTGTCCTTCTAGTGTAGCCGTAGTTAGGCCACCACTTCAA
GAACTCTGTAGCACCGCCTACATACCTCGCTCTGCTAATCCTGTTACCAGTGGCTGCTGCCAGTGGCGAT
AAGTCGTGTCTTACCGGGTTGGACTCAAGACGATAGTTACCGGATAAGGCGCAGCGGTCGGGCTGAACGG
GGGGTTCGTGCACACAGCCCAGCTTGGAGCGAACGACCTACACCGAACTGAGATACCTACAGCGTGAGCT
ATGAGAAAGCGCCACGCTTCCCGAAGGGAGAAAGGCGGACAGGTATCCGGTAAGCGGCAGGGTCGGAACA
GGAGAGCGCACGAGGGAGCTTCCAGGGGGAAACGCCTGGTATCTTTATAGTCCTGTCGGGTTTCGCCACC
TCTGACTTGAGCGTCGATTTTTGTGATGCTCGTCAGGGGGGCGGAGCCTATGGAAAAACGCCAGCAACGC
GGCCTTTTTACGGTTCCTGGCCTTTTGCTGGCCTTTTGCTCACATGTTCTTTCCTGCGTTATCCCCTGAT
TCTGTGGATAACCGTATTACCGCCTTTGAGTGAGCTGATACCGCTCGCCGCAGCCGAACGACCGAGCGCA
GCGAGTCAGTGAGCGAGGAAGCGGAAGAGCGCCTGATGCGGTATTTTCTCCTTACGCATCTGTGCGGTAT
TTCACACCGCATAAATTCCGACACCATCGAATGGTGCAAAACCTTTCGCGGTATGGCATGATAGCGCCCG
GAAGAGAGTCAATTCAGGGTGGTGAATGTGAAACCAGTAACGTTATACGATGTCGCAGAGTATGCCGGTG
TCTCTTATCAGACCGTTTCCCGCGTGGTGAACCAGGCCAGCCACGTTTCTGCGAAAACGCGGGAAAAAGT
GGAAGCGGCGATGGCGGAGCTGAATTACATTCCCAACCGCGTGGCACAACAACTGGCGGGCAAACAGTCG
TTGCTGATTGGCGTTGCCACCTCCAGTCTGGCCCTGCACGCGCCGTCGCAAATTGTCGCGGCGATTAAAT
CTCGCGCCGATCAACTGGGTGCCAGCGTGGTGGTGTCGATGGTAGAACGAAGCGGCGTCGAAGCCTGTAA
AGCGGCGGTGCACAATCTTCTCGCGCAACGCGTCAGTGGGCTGATCATTAACTATCCGCTGGATGACCAG
GATGCCATTGCTGTGGAAGCTGCCTGCACTAATGTTCCGGCGTTATTTCTTGATGTCTCTGACCAGACAC
CCATCAACAGTATTATTTTCTCCCATGAAGACGGTACGCGACTGGGCGTGGAGCATCTGGTCGCATTGGG
TCACCAGCAAATCGCGCTGTTAGCGGGCCCATTAAGTTCTGTCTCGGCGCGTCTGCGTCTGGCTGGCTGG
CATAAATATCTCACTCGCAATCAAATTCAGCCGATAGCGGAACGGGAAGGCGACTGGAGTGCCATGTCCG
GTTTTCAACAAACCATGCAAATGCTGAATGAGGGCATCGTTCCCACTGCGATGCTGGTTGCCAACGATCA
GATGGCGCTGGGCGCAATGCGCGCCATTACCGAGTCCGGGCTGCGCGTTGGTGCGGATATCTCGGTAGTG
GGATACGACGATACCGAAGACAGCTCATGTTATATCCCGCCGTCAACCACCATCAAACAGGATTTTCGCC
TGCTGGGGCAAACCAGCGTGGACCGCTTGCTGCAACTCTCTCAGGGCCAGGCGGTGAAGGGCAATCAGCT
GTTGCCCGTCTCACTGGTGAAAAGAAAAACCACCCTGGCGCCCAATACGCAAACCGCCTCTCCCCGCGCG
TTGGCCGATTCATTAATGCAGCTGGCACGACAGGTTTCCCGACTGGAAAGCGGGCAGTGAGCGCAACGCA
ATTAATGTGAGTTAGCTCACTCATTAGGCACCCCAGGCTTTACACTTTATGCTTCCGGCTCGTATGTTGT
GTGGAATTGTGAGCGGATAACAATTTCACACAGGAAACAGCTATGACCATGATTACGGATTCACTGGCCG
TCGTTTTACAACGTCGTGACTGGGAAAACCCTGGCGTTACCCAACTTAATCGCCTTGCAGCACATCCCCC
TTTCGCCAGCTGGCGTAATAGCGAAGAGGCCCGCACCGATCGCCCTTCCCAACAGTTGCGCAGCCTGAAT
GGCGAATGGCGCTTTGCCTGGTTTCCGGCACCAGAAGCGGTGCCGGAAAGCTGGCTGGAGTGCGATCTTC
CTGAGGCCGATACTGTCGTCGTCCCCTCAAACTGGCAGATGCACGGTTACGATGCGCCCATCTACACCAA
CGTAACCTATCCCATTACGGTCAATCCGCCGTTTGTTCCCACGGAGAATCCGACGGGTTGTTACTCGCTC
ACATTTAATGTTGATGAAAGCTGGCTACAGGAAGGCCAGACGCGAATTATTTTTGATGGCGTTGGAATT
